>Addgene plasmid #77982 | PGK1 gRNA (BRDN0001146969) | addgene full sequence | sequence record 188774 | Addgene Assembled Sequence
CCCGGGTGCAAAGATGGATAAAGTTTTAAACAGAGAGGAATCTTTGCAGCTAATGGACCTTCTAGGTCTT
GAAAGGAGTGGGAATTGGCTCCGGTGCCCGTCAGTGGGCAGAGCGCACATCGCCCACAGTCCCCGAGAAG
TTGGGGGGAGGGGTCGGCAATTGATCCGGTGCCTAGAGAAGGTGGCGCGGGGTAAACTGGGAAAGTGATG
TCGTGTACTGGCTCCGCCTTTTTCCCGAGGGTGGGGGAGAACCGTATATAAGTGCAGTAGTCGCCGTGAA
CGTTCTTTTTCGCAACGGGTTTGCCGCCAGAACACAGGTAAGTGCCGTGTGTGGTTCCCGCGGGCCTGGC
CTCTTTACGGGTTATGGCCCTTGCGTGCCTTGAATTACTTCCACCTGGCTGCAGTACGTGATTCTTGATC
CCGAGCTTCGGGTTGGAAGTGGGTGGGAGAGTTCGAGGCCTTGCGCTTAAGGAGCCCCTTCGCCTCGTGC
TTGAGTTGAGGCCTGGCCTGGGCGCTGGGGCCGCCGCGTGCGAATCTGGTGGCACCTTCGCGCCTGTCTC
GCTGCTTTCGATAAGTCTCTAGCCATTTAAAATTTTTGATGACCTGCTGCGACGCTTTTTTTCTGGCAAG
ATAGTCTTGTAAATGCGGGCCAAGATCTGCACACTGGTATTTCGGTTTTTGGGGCCGCGGGCGGCGACGG
GGCCCGTGCGTCCCAGCGCACATGTTCGGCGAGGCGGGGCCTGCGAGCGCGGCCACCGAGAATCGGACGG
GGGTAGTCTCAAGCTGGCCGGCCTGCTCTGGTGCCTGGCCTCGCGCCGCCGTGTATCGCCCCGCCCTGGG
CGGCAAGGCTGGCCCGGTCGGCACCAGTTGCGTGAGCGGAAAGATGGCCGCTTCCCGGCCCTGCTGCAGG
GAGCTCAAAATGGAGGACGCGGCGCTCGGGAGAGCGGGCGGGTGAGTCACCCACACAAAGGAAAAGGGCC
TTTCCGTCCTCAGCCGTCGCTTCATGTGACTCCACGGAGTACCGGGCGCCGTCCAGGCACCTCGATTAGT
TCTCGAGCTTTTGGAGTACGTCGTCTTTAGGTTGGGGGGAGGGGTTTTATGCGATGGAGTTTCCCCACAC
TGAGTGGGTGGAGACTGAAGTTAGGCCAGCTTGGCACTTGATGTAATTCTCCTTGGAATTTGCCCTTTTT
GAGTTTGGATCTTGGTTCATTCTCAAGCCTCAGACAGTGGTTCAAAGTTTTTTTCTTCCATTTCAGGTGT
CGTGACGTACGGCCACCATGACCGAGTACAAGCCCACGGTGCGCCTCGCCACCCGCGACGACGTCCCCAG
GGCCGTACGCACCCTCGCCGCCGCGTTCGCCGACTACCCCGCCACGCGCCACACCGTCGATCCGGACCGC
CACATCGAGCGGGTCACCGAGCTGCAAGAACTCTTCCTCACGCGCGTCGGGCTCGACATCGGCAAGGTGT
GGGTCGCGGACGACGGCGCCGCCGTGGCGGTCTGGACCACGCCGGAGAGCGTCGAAGCGGGGGCGGTGTT
CGCCGAGATCGGCCCGCGCATGGCCGAGTTGAGCGGTTCCCGGCTGGCCGCGCAGCAACAGATGGAAGGC
CTCCTGGCGCCGCACCGGCCCAAGGAGCCCGCGTGGTTCCTGGCCACCGTCGGAGTCTCGCCCGACCACC
AGGGCAAGGGTCTGGGCAGCGCCGTCGTGCTCCCCGGAGTGGAGGCGGCCGAGCGCGCCGGGGTGCCCGC
CTTCCTGGAGACCTCCGCGCCCCGCAACCTCCCCTTCTACGAGCGGCTCGGCTTCACCGTCACCGCCGAC
GTCGAGGTGCCCGAAGGACCGCGCACCTGGTGCATGACCCGCAAGCCCGGTGCCTGAACGCGTTAAGTCG
ACAATCAACCTCTGGATTACAAAATTTGTGAAAGATTGACTGGTATTCTTAACTATGTTGCTCCTTTTAC
GCTATGTGGATACGCTGCTTTAATGCCTTTGTATCATGCTATTGCTTCCCGTATGGCTTTCATTTTCTCC
TCCTTGTATAAATCCTGGTTGCTGTCTCTTTATGAGGAGTTGTGGCCCGTTGTCAGGCAACGTGGCGTGG
TGTGCACTGTGTTTGCTGACGCAACCCCCACTGGTTGGGGCATTGCCACCACCTGTCAGCTCCTTTCCGG
GACTTTCGCTTTCCCCCTCCCTATTGCCACGGCGGAACTCATCGCCGCCTGCCTTGCCCGCTGCTGGACA
GGGGCTCGGCTGTTGGGCACTGACAATTCCGTGGTGTTGTCGGGGAAATCATCGTCCTTTCCTTGGCTGC
TCGCCTGTGTTGCCACCTGGATTCTGCGCGGGACGTCCTTCTGCTACGTCCCTTCGGCCCTCAATCCAGC
GGACCTTCCTTCCCGCGGCCTGCTGCCGGCTCTGCGGCCTCTTCCGCGTCTTCGCCTTCGCCCTCAGACG
AGTCGGATCTCCCTTTGGGCCGCCTCCCCGCGTCGACTTTAAGACCAATGACTTACAAGGCAGCTGTAGA
TCTTAGCCACTTTTTAAAAGAAAAGGGGGGACTGGAAGGGCTAATTCACTCCCAACGAAGACAAGATCTG
CTTTTTGCTTGTACTGGGTCTCTCTGGTTAGACCAGATCTGAGCCTGGGAGCTCTCTGGCTAACTAGGGA
ACCCACTGCTTAAGCCTCAATAAAGCTTGCCTTGAGTGCTTCAAGTAGTGTGTGCCCGTCTGTTGTGTGA
CTCTGGTAACTAGAGATCCCTCAGACCCTTTTAGTCAGTGTGGAAAATCTCTAGCAGTACGTATAGTAGT
TCATGTCATCTTATTATTCAGTATTTATAACTTGCAAAGAAATGAATATCAGAGAGTGAGAGGAACTTGT
TTATTGCAGCTTATAATGGTTACAAATAAAGCAATAGCATCACAAATTTCACAAATAAAGCATTTTTTTC
ACTGCATTCTAGTTGTGGTTTGTCCAAACTCATCAATGTATCTTATCATGTCTGGCTCTAGCTATCCCGC
CCCTAACTCCGCCCATCCCGCCCCTAACTCCGCCCAGTTCCGCCCATTCTCCGCCCCATGGCTGACTAAT
TTTTTTTATTTATGCAGAGGCCGAGGCCGCCTCGGCCTCTGAGCTATTCCAGAAGTAGTGAGGAGGCTTT
TTTGGAGGCCTAGGGACGTACCCAATTCGCCCTATAGTGAGTCGTATTACGCGCGCTCACTGGCCGTCGT
TTTACAACGTCGTGACTGGGAAAACCCTGGCGTTACCCAACTTAATCGCCTTGCAGCACATCCCCCTTTC
GCCAGCTGGCGTAATAGCGAAGAGGCCCGCACCGATCGCCCTTCCCAACAGTTGCGCAGCCTGAATGGCG
AATGGG
[124 nt withheld, positions 3367-3490]
C
[91 nt withheld, positions 3492-3582]
A
[49 nt withheld, positions 3584-3632]
CCTTTGACGTTGGAGTCCACGTTCTTT
[37 nt withheld, positions 3660-3696]
ACCCTATCTCGGTCTATTCTTTTGATTTATAAGGGATTTTGCCGATTTCGGCCTATTGGTTAAAAAATGA
GCTGATTTAACAAAAATTTAACGCGAATTTTAACAAAATATTAACGCTTACAATTTAGGTGGCACTTTTC
GGGGAAATGTGCGCGGAACCCCTATTTGTTTATTTTTCTAAATACATTCAAATATGTATCCGCTCATGAG
ACAATAACCCTGATAAATGCTTCAATAATATTGAAAAAGGAAGAGTATGAGTATTCAACATTTCCGTGTC
GCCCTTATTCCCTTTTTTGCGGCATTTTGCCTTCCTGTTTTTGCTCACCCAGAAACGCTGGTGAAAGTAA
AAGATGCTGAAGATCAGTTGGGTGCACGAGTGGGTTACATCGAACTGGATCTCAACAGCGGTAAGATCCT
TGAGAGTTTTCGCCCCGAAGAACGTTTTCCAATGATGAGCACTTTTAAAGTTCTGCTATGTGGCGCGGTA
TTATCCCGTATTGACGCCGGGCAAGAGCAACTCGGTCGCCGCATACACTATTCTCAGAATGACTTGGTTG
AGTACTCACCAGTCACAGAAAAGCATCTTACGGATGGCATGACAGTAAGAGAATTATGCAGTGCTGCCAT
AACCATGAGTGATAACACTGCGGCCAACTTACTTCTGACAACGATCGGAGGACCGAAGGAGCTAACCGCT
TTTTTGCACAACATGGGGGATCATGTAACTCGCCTTGATCGTTGGGAACCGGAGCTGAATGAAGCCATAC
CAAACGACGAGCGTGACACCACGATGCCTGTAGCAATGGCAACAACGTTGCGCAAACTATTAACTGGCGA
ACTACTTACTCTAGCTTCCCGGCAACAATTAATAGACTGGATGGAGGCGGATAAAGTTGCAGGACCACTT
CTGCGCTCGGCCCTTCCGGCTGGCTGGTTTATTGCTGATAAATCTGGAGCCGGTGAGCGTGGGTCTCGCG
GTATCATTGCAGCACTGGGGCCAGATGGTAAGCCCTCCCGTATCGTAGTTATCTACACGACGGGGAGTCA
GGCAACTATGGATGAACGAAATAGACAGATCGCTGAGATAGGTGCCTCACTGATTAAGCATTGGTAACTG
TCAGACCAAGTTTACTCATATATACTTTAGATTGATTTAAAACTTCATTTTTAATTTAAAAGGATCTAGG
TGAAGATCCTTTTTGATAATCTCATGACCAAAATCCCTTAACGTGAGTTTTCGTTCCACTGAGCGTCAGA
CCCCGTAGAAAAGATCAAAGGATCTTCTTGAGATCCTTTTTTTCTGCGCGTAATCTGCTGCTTGCAAACA
AAAAAACCACCGCTACCAGCGGTGGTTTGTTTGCCGGATCAAGAGCTACCAACTCTTTTTCCGAAGGTAA
CTGGCTTCAGCAGAGCGCAGATACCAAATACTGTTCTTCTAGTGTAGCCGTAGTTAGGCCACCACTTCAA
GAACTCTGTAGCACCGCCTACATACCTCGCTCTGCTAATCCTGTTACCAGTGGCTGCTGCCAGTGGCGAT
AAGTCGTGTCTTACCGGGTTGGACTCAAGACGATAGTTACCGGATAAGGCGCAGCGGTCGGGCTGAACGG
GGGGTTCGTGCACACAGCCCAGCTTGGAGCGAACGACCTACACCGAACTGAGATACCTACAGCGTGAGCT
ATGAGAAAGCGCCACGCTTCCCGAAGGGAGAAAGGCGGACAGGTATCCGGTAAGCGGCAGGGTCGGAACA
GGAGAGCGCACGAGGGAGCTTCCAGGGGGAAACGCCTGGTATCTTTATAGTCCTGTCGGGTTTCGCCACC
TCTGACTTGAGCGTCGATTTTTGTGATGCTCGTCAGGGGGGCGGAGCCTATGGAAAAACGCCAGCAACGC
GGCCTTTTTACGGTTCCTGGCCTTTTGCTGGCCTTTTGCTCACATGTTCTTTCCTGCGTTATCCCCTGAT
TCTGTGGATAACCGTATTACCGCCTTTGAGTGAGCTGATACCGCTCGCCGCAGCCGAACGACCGAGCGCA
GCGAGTCAGTGAGCGAGGAAGCGGAAGAGCGCCCAATACGCAAACCGCCTCTCCCCGCGCGTTGGCCGAT
TCATTAATGCAGCTGGCACGACAGGTTTCCCGACTGGAAAGCGGGCAGTGAGCGCAACGCAATTAATGTG
AGTTAGCTCACTCATTAGGCACCCCAGGCTTTACACTTTATGCTTCCGGCTCGTATGTTGTGTGGAATTG
TGAGCGGATAACAATTTCACACAGGAAACAGCTATGACCATGATTACGCCAAGCGCGCAATTAACCCTCA
CTAAAGGGAACAAAAGCTGGAGCTGCAAGCTTAATGTAGTCTTATGCAATACTCTTGTAGTCTTGCAACA
TGGTAACGATGAGTTAGCAACATGCCTTACAAGGAGAGAAAAAGCACCGTGCATGCCGATTGGTGGAAGT
AAGGTGGTACGATCGTGCCTTATTAGGAAGGCAACAGACGGGTCTGACATGGATTGGACGAACCACTGAA
TTGCCGCATTGCAGAGATATTGTATTTAAGTGCCTAGCTCGATACATAAACGGGTCTCTCTGGTTAGACC
AGATCTGAGCCTGGGAGCTCTCTGGCTAACTAGGGAACCCACTGCTTAAGCCTCAATAAAGCTTGCCTTG
AGTGCTTCAAGTAGTGTGTGCCCGTCTGTTGTGTGACTCTGGTAACTAGAGATCCCTCAGACCCTTTTAG
TCAGTGTGGAAAATCTCTAGCAGTGGCGCCCGAACAGGGACTTGAAAGCGAAAGGGAAACCAGAGGAGCT
CTCTCGACGCAGGACTCGGCTTGCTGAAGCGCGCACGGCAAGAGGCGAGGGGCGGCGACTGGTGAGTACG
CCAAAAATTTTGACTAGCGGAGGCTAGAAGGAGAGAGATGGGTGCGAGAGCGTCAGTATTAAGCGGGGGA
GAATTAGATCGCGATGGGAAAAAATTCGGTTAAGGCCAGGGGGAAAGAAAAAATATAAATTAAAACATAT
AGTATGGGCAAGCAGGGAGCTAGAACGATTCGCAGTTAATCCTGGCCTGTTAGAAACATCAGAAGGCTGT
AGACAAATACTGGGACAGCTACAACCATCCCTTCAGACAGGATCAGAAGAACTTAGATCATTATATAATA
CAGTAGCAACCCTCTATTGTGTGCATCAAAGGATAGAGATAAAAGACACCAAGGAAGCTTTAGACAAGAT
AGAGGAAGAGCAAAACAAAAGTAAGACCACCGCACAGCAAGCGGCCGCTGATCTTCAGACCTGGAGGAGG
AGATATGAGGGACAATTGGAGAAGTGAATTATATAAATATAAAGTAGTAAAAATTGAACCATTAGGAGTA
GCACCCACCAAGGCAAAGAGAAGAGTGGTGCAGAGAGAAAAAAGAGCAGTGGGAATAGGAGCTTTGTTCC
TTGGGTTCTTGGGAGCAGCAGGAAGCACTATGGGCGCAGCGTCAATGACGCTGACGGTACAGGCCAGACA
ATTATTGTCTGGTATAGTGCAGCAGCAGAACAATTTGCTGAGGGCTATTGAGGCGCAACAGCATCTGTTG
CAACTCACAGTCTGGGGCATCAAGCAGCTCCAGGCAAGAATCCTGGCTGTGGAAAGATACCTAAAGGATC
AACAGCTCCTGGGGATTTGGGGTTGCTCTGGAAAACTCATTTGCACCACTGCTGTGCCTTGGAATGCTAG
TTGGAGTAATAAATCTCTGGAACAGATTTGGAATCACACGACCTGGATGGAGTGGGACAGAGAAATTAAC
AATTACACAAGCTTAATACACTCCTTAATTGAAGAATCGCAAAACCAGCAAGAAAAGAATGAACAAGAAT
TATTGGAATTAGATAAATGGGCAAGTTTGTGGAATTGGTTTAACATAACAAATTGGCTGTGGTATATAAA
ATTATTCATAATGATAGTAGGAGGCTTGGTAGGTTTAAGAATAGTTTTTGCTGTACTTTCTATAGTGAAT
AGAGTTAGGCAGGGATATTCACCATTATCGTTTCAGACCCACCTCCCAACCCCGAGGGGACCCAGAGAGG
GCCTATTTCCCATGATTCCTTCATATTTGCATATACGATACAAGGCTGTTAGAGAGATAATTAGAATTAA
TTTGACTGTAAACACAAAGATATTAGTACAAAATACGTGACGTAGAAAGTAATAATTTCTTGGGTAGTTT
GCAGTTTTAAAATTATGTTTTAAAATGGACTATCATATGCTTACCGTAACTTGAAAGTATTTCGATTTCT
TGGCTTTATATATCTTGTGGAAAGGACGAAACACCGTTCTTCATACCCGCCCAGGAGTTTTAGAGCTAGA
AATAGCAAGTTAAAATAAGGCTAGTCCGTTATCAACTTGAAAAAGTGGCACCGAGTCGGTGCTTTTTTAA
GCTTGGCGTAACTAGATCTTGAGACAAATGGCAGTATTCATCCACAATTTTAAAAGAAAAGGGGGGATTG
GGGGGTACAGTGCAGGGGAAAGAATAGTAGACATAATAGCAACAGACATACAAACTAAAGAATTACAAAA
ACAAATTACAAAAATTCAAAATTTTCGGGTTTATTACAGGGACAGCAGAGATCCACTTTGGCGCCGGCTC
GAGGGGG
Features (pLannotate 1.2.2; 29 found; start..end, strand, type, name):
     14..80      +  CDS            small t antigen (fragment): SV40 (simian virus 40) small t antigen
    106..317     +  promoter       EF-1α core promoter: core promoter for human elongation factor EF-1α
    318..1256    +  intron         EF-1α intron A: intron upstream of the start codon of human EF-1α
   1278..1877    +  CDS            PuroR (fragment): puromycin N-acetyltransferase; pac from Streptomyces; confers resistance to puromycin
   1893..2481    +  misc_feature   WPRE: woodchuck hepatitis virus posttranscriptional regulatory element
   2532..2551    +  misc_feature   cPPT/CTS (fragment): central polypurine tract and central termination sequence of HIV-1
   2553..2786    +  LTR            3' LTR (ΔU3): self-inactivating 3' long terminal repeat (LTR) from HIV-1
   2864..2985    +  polyA_signal   SV40 poly(A) signal: SV40 polyadenylation signal
   3025..3160    +  rep_origin     SV40 ori: SV40 origin of replication
   3181..3199    -  promoter       T7 promoter: promoter for bacteriophage T7 RNA polymerase
   3207..3362    +  CDS            lacZα (fragment): LacZα fragment of β-galactosidase; lacZ fragment
   3367..3795    +  rep_origin     f1 ori (sequence partly withheld): f1 bacteriophage origin of replication; arrow indicates direction of (+) strand synthesis
   3848..3952    +  promoter       AmpR promoter: bla
   3953..4813    +  CDS            AmpR: β-lactamase; bla; confers resistance to ampicillin, carbenicillin, and related antibiotics
   4984..5572    +  rep_origin     ori: high-copy-number ColE1/pMB1/pBR322/pUC origin of replication
   5755..5847    +  CDS            lacI (fragment): lac repressor; lacI; The lac repressor binds to the lac operator to inhibit transcription in E. coli. This inhibition can be relieved by adding lactose or isopropyl-β-D-thiogalactopyranoside (IPTG).
   5860..5881    +  protein_bind   CAP binding site: CAP binding activates transcription in the presence of cAMP. E. coli catabolite activator protein
   5896..5926    +  promoter       lac promoter: promoter for the E. coli lac operon
   5934..5950    +  protein_bind   lac operator: The lac repressor binds to the lac operator to inhibit transcription in E. coli. This inhibition can be relieved by adding lactose or isopropyl-β-D-thiogalactopyranoside (IPTG). lac repressor encoded by lacI
   5995..6013    +  promoter       T3 promoter: promoter for bacteriophage T3 RNA polymerase
   6041..6267    +  promoter       RSV promoter: Rous sarcoma virus enhancer/promoter
   6268..6448    +  LTR            5' LTR (truncated): truncated 5' long terminal repeat (LTR) from HIV-1
   6495..6620    +  misc_feature   HIV-1 Ψ: packaging signal of human immunodeficiency virus type 1
   6604..6967    +  CDS            HIV-1 gag (fragment): gag protein from human immunodeficiency virus 1; gag
   7113..7346    +  misc_feature   RRE: The Rev response element (RRE) of HIV-1 allows for Rev-dependent mRNA export from the nucleus to the cytoplasm.
   7723..7749    +  CDS            Rev (fragment): human immunodeficiency virus 1 (HIV-1) Rev protein; rev; enhances nuclear export of unspliced and incompletely spliced viral mRNAs
   7753..7993    +  promoter       U6 promoter: RNA polymerase III promoter for human U6 snRNA
   8023..8098    +  misc_RNA       gRNA scaffold: guide RNA scaffold for the Streptococcus pyogenes CRISPR/Cas9 system
   8154..8271    +  misc_feature   cPPT/CTS: central polypurine tract and central termination sequence of HIV-1
