[The description below was written by a language model from this plasmid's Addgene catalogue record and pLannotate feature annotations shown in this document.]
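Description:
PGK1 gRNA (BRDN0001146969) is a third-generation lentiviral CRISPR guide plasmid of 8,323 nt built on the lentiGuide-Puro backbone. It expresses a single guide RNA against human PGK1 (phosphoglycerate kinase 1), designed against the reference transcript for that gene. It is propagated in E. coli as a high-copy plasmid through a ColE1/pUC-type origin with ampicillin selection (AmpR, β-lactamase). The backbone also carries an f1 origin, an SV40 origin, an SV40 poly(A) signal downstream of the 3' LTR, and remnants of lac and T3/T7 cloning-vector elements.

The lentiviral transfer cassette begins with an RSV promoter fused to a truncated HIV-1 5' LTR, which makes genomic RNA production Tat-independent. This is followed by the Ψ packaging signal with a partial gag sequence and the Rev response element for Rev-dependent nuclear export. Inside the provirus, the human U6 RNA polymerase III promoter drives the PGK1-specific spacer joined to the Streptococcus pyogenes Cas9 guide RNA scaffold. A cPPT/CTS element follows, which aids nuclear import of the reverse-transcribed genome. A separate EF-1α core promoter with its intron A drives puromycin N-acetyltransferase for selection of transduced mammalian cells. WPRE boosts transcript expression, and a ΔU3 self-inactivating 3' LTR closes the cassette.

The plasmid does not encode Cas9, so it must be used in cells that already express Cas9 or together with a separate Cas9 vector. According to the record, it is associated with a human kinome gRNA collection developed alongside optimized sgRNA design rules, and it is suited to knockout of PGK1 in human cells.
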