Addgene plasmid #77982: PGK1 gRNA (BRDN0001146969)
Purpose: 3rd generation lentiviral gRNA plasmid targeting human PGK1
Depositing lab: John Doench & David Root. Depositing organization: Broad Institute. Publication: Optimized sgRNA design to maximize activity and minimize off-target effects of CRISPR-Cas9. Doench JG, Fusi N, Sullender M, Hegde M, Vaimberg EW, Donovan KF, Smith I, Tothova Z, Wilen C, Orchard R, Virgin HW, Listgarten J, Root DE. Nat Biotechnol. 2016 Jan 18. doi: 10.1038/nbt.3437. PubMed 26780180.
Backbone
  Vector backbone: lentiGuide-Puro
  Backbone manufacturer: Zhang Lab (Addgene plasmid # 52963)
  Vector type: Mammalian Expression, Lentiviral, CRISPR
  Selectable markers: Puromycin
Growth in bacteria
  Bacterial resistance: Ampicillin, 100 μg/mL
  Growth temperature: 37°C
  Growth strain: DH5alpha
  Copy number: High Copy
Gene/Insert
  Gene/Insert name: PGK1 (alt names: PGK1; NM_000291.3)
  gRNA/shRNA sequence: TTCTTCATACCCGCCCAGGA
  Species: H. sapiens (human)
  Entrez Gene: PGK1 (a.k.a. HEL-S-68p, MIG10, PGKA)
  Promoter: hU6
  Cloning method: Unknown
  Sequencing primers: 5′ U6-F; 3′ pS2-R
Terms and licenses: Academic/Nonprofit Terms; Industry Terms: Not Available to Industry
Depositor comments: The gRNA was designed to target the following Genbank reference sequence(s): NM_000291.3. Note that this plasmid does NOT contain Cas9. It should be used in conjunction with lentiCas9-Blast (Addgene #52962) or otherwise with cell lines already expressing Cas9. Browse the full kinome gRNA library at http://www.addgene.org/pooled-library/broadgpp-human-kinome/ or visit http://www.broadinstitute.org/rnai/public/ for detailed protocols and information.
How to cite: PGK1 gRNA (BRDN0001146969) was a gift from John Doench & David Root (Addgene plasmid # 77982 ; http://n2t.net/addgene:77982 ; RRID:Addgene_77982)
