>Addgene plasmid #77982 | PGK1 gRNA (BRDN0001146969) | depositor partial sequence | sequence record 145441 | Target Sequence
TTCTTCATACCCGCCCAGGA
