>Addgene plasmid #77982 | PGK1 gRNA (BRDN0001146969) | addgene partial sequence | sequence record 188773 | hU6-F
GTGACGTAGAAAGTAATAATTTCTTGGGTAGTTTGCAGTTTTAAAATTATGTTTTAAAATGGACTATCAT
ATGCTTACCGTAACTTGAAAGTATTTCGATTTCTTGGCTTTATATATCTTGTGGAAAGGACGAAACACCG
TTCTTCATACCCGCCCAGGAGTTTTAGAGCTAGAAATAGCAAGTTAAAATAAGGCTAGTCCGTTATCAAC
TTGAAAAAGTGGCACCGAGTCGGTGCTTTTTTAAGCTTGGCGTAACTAGATCTTGAGACAAATGGCAGTA
TTCATCCACAATTTTAAAAGAAAAGGGGGGATTGGGGGGTACAGTGCAGGGGAAAGAATAGTAGACATAA
TAGCAACAGACATACAAACTAAAGAATTACAAAAACAAATTACAAAAATTCAAAATTTTCGGGTTTATTA
CAGGGACAGCAGAGATCCACTTTGGCGCCGGCTCGAGGGGGCCCGGGTGCAAAGATGGATAAAGTTTTAA
ACAGAGAGGAATCTTTGCAGCTAATGGACCTTCTAGGTCTTGAAAGGAGTGGGAATTGGCTCCGGTGCCC
GTCAGTGGGC
